>Addgene plasmid #142987 | TFORF2779 | addgene full sequence | sequence record 397329 | Addgene NGS Result
TTAATGTAGTCTTATGCAATACTCTTGTAGTCTTGCAACATGGTAACGATGAGTTAGCAACATGCCTTAC
AAGGAGAGAAAAAGCACCGTGCATGCCGATTGGTGGAAGTAAGGTGGTACGATCGTGCCTTATTAGGAAG
GCAACAGACGGGTCTGACATGGATTGGACGAACCACTGAATTGCCGCATTGCAGAGATATTGTATTTAAG
TGCCTAGCTCGATACATAAACGGGTCTCTCTGGTTAGACCAGATCTGAGCCTGGGAGCTCTCTGGCTAAC
TAGGGAACCCACTGCTTAAGCCTCAATAAAGCTTGCCTTGAGTGCTTCAAGTAGTGTGTGCCCGTCTGTT
GTGTGACTCTGGTAACTAGAGATCCCTCAGACCCTTTTAGTCAGTGTGGAAAATCTCTAGCAGTGGCGCC
CGAACAGGGACTTGAAAGCGAAAGGGAAACCAGAGGAGCTCTCTCGACGCAGGACTCGGCTTGCTGAAGC
GCGCACGGCAAGAGGCGAGGGGCGGCGACTGGTGAGTACGCCAAAAATTTTGACTAGCGGAGGCTAGAAG
GAGAGAGATGGGTGCGAGAGCGTCAGTATTAAGCGGGGGAGAATTAGATCGCGATGGGAAAAAATTCGGT
TAAGGCCAGGGGGAAAGAAAAAATATAAATTAAAACATATAGTATGGGCAAGCAGGGAGCTAGAACGATT
CGCAGTTAATCCTGGCCTGTTAGAAACATCAGAAGGCTGTAGACAAATACTGGGACAGCTACAACCATCC
CTTCAGACAGGATCAGAAGAACTTAGATCATTATATAATACAGTAGCAACCCTCTATTGTGTGCATCAAA
GGATAGAGATAAAAGACACCAAGGAAGCTTTAGACAAGATAGAGGAAGAGCAAAACAAAAGTAAGACCAC
CGCACAGCAAGCGGCCGCTGATCTTCAGACCTGGAGGAGGAGATATGAGGGACAATTGGAGAAGTGAATT
ATATAAATATAAAGTAGTAAAAATTGAACCATTAGGAGTAGCACCCACCAAGGCAAAGAGAAGAGTGGTG
CAGAGAGAAAAAAGAGCAGTGGGAATAGGAGCTTTGTTCCTTGGGTTCTTGGGAGCAGCAGGAAGCACTA
TGGGCGCAGCGTCAATGACGCTGACGGTACAGGCCAGACAATTATTGTCTGGTATAGTGCAGCAGCAGAA
CAATTTGCTGAGGGCTATTGAGGCGCAACAGCATCTGTTGCAACTCACAGTCTGGGGCATCAAGCAGCTC
CAGGCAAGAATCCTGGCTGTGGAAAGATACCTAAAGGATCAACAGCTCCTGGGGATTTGGGGTTGCTCTG
GAAAACTCATTTGCACCACTGCTGTGCCTTGGAATGCTAGTTGGAGTAATAAATCTCTGGAACAGATTTG
GAATCACACGACCTGGATGGAGTGGGACAGAGAAATTAACAATTACACAAGCTTAATACACTCCTTAATT
GAAGAATCGCAAAACCAGCAAGAAAAGAATGAACAAGAATTATTGGAATTAGATAAATGGGCAAGTTTGT
GGAATTGGTTTAACATAACAAATTGGCTGTGGTATATAAAATTATTCATAATGATAGTAGGAGGCTTGGT
AGGTTTAAGAATAGTTTTTGCTGTACTTTCTATAGTGAATAGAGTTAGGCAGGGATATTCACCATTATCG
TTTCAGACCCACCTCCCAACCCCGAGGGGACCCATGCATTGCATCTCAATTAGTCAGCAACCAGGTGTGG
AAAGTCCCCAGGCTCCCCAGCAGGCAGAAGTATGCAAAGCATGCGTCTCAATTAGTCAGCAACCATAGTC
CCGCCCCTAACTCCGCCCATCCCGCCCCTAACTCCGCCCAGTTCCGCCCATTCTCCGCCCCATGGCTGAC
TAATTTTTTTTATTTATGCAGAGGCCGAGGCCGCCTCGGCCTCTGAGCTATTCCAGAAGTAGTGAGGAGG
CTTTTTTGGAGGCCTAGGCTTTTGCAAAAAGCTTTCTAGAGGTACCACCGGAGCTTACCATGACCGAGTA
CAAGCCCACGGTGCGCCTCGCCACCCGCGACGACGTCCCCAGGGCCGTACGCACCCTCGCCGCCGCGTTC
GCCGACTACCCCGCCACGCGCCACACCGTCGATCCGGACCGCCACATCGAGCGGGTCACCGAGCTGCAAG
AACTCTTCCTCACGCGCGTCGGGCTCGACATCGGCAAGGTGTGGGTCGCGGACGACGGCGCCGCCGTGGC
GGTCTGGACCACGCCGGAGAGCGTCGAAGCGGGGGCGGTGTTCGCCGAGATCGGCCCGCGCATGGCCGAG
TTGAGCGGTTCCCGGCTGGCCGCGCAGCAACAGATGGAAGGCCTCCTGGCGCCGCACCGGCCCAAGGAGC
CCGCGTGGTTCCTGGCCACCGTCGGCGTCTCGCCCGACCACCAGGGCAAGGGTCTGGGCAGCGCCGTCGT
GCTCCCCGGAGTGGAGGCGGCCGAGCGCGCCGGGGTGCCCGCCTTCCTGGAGACCTCCGCGCCCCGCAAC
CTCCCCTTCTACGAGCGGCTCGGCTTCACCGTCACCGCCGACGTCGAGGTGCCCGAAGGACCGCGCACCT
GGTGCATGACCCGCAAGCCCGGTGCCAGTTAACGAATTCTAGATCTTGAGACAAATGGCAGTATTCATCC
ACAATTTTAAAAGAAAAGGGGGGATTGGGGGGTACAGTGCAGGGGAAAGAATAGTAGACATAATAGCAAC
AGACATACAAACTAAAGAATTACAAAAACAAATTACAAAAATTCAAAATTTTCGGGTTTATTACAGGGAC
AGCAGAGATCCACTTTGGCGCCGGCTCGAGGCCTGCAGGTGCAAAGATGGATAAAGTTTTAAACAGAGAG
GAATCTTTGCAGCTAATGGACCTTCTAGGTCTTGAAAGGAGTGGGAATTGGCTCCGGTGCCCGTCAGTGG
GCAGAGCGCACATCGCCCACAGTCCCCGAGAAGTTGGGGGGAGGGGTCGGCAATTGAACCGGTGCCTAGA
GAAGGTGGCGCGGGGTAAACTGGGAAAGTGATGTCGTGTACTGGCTCCGCCTTTTTCCCGAGGGTGGGGG
AGAACCGTATATAAGTGCAGTAGTCGCCGTGAACGTTCTTTTTCGCAACGGGTTTGCCGCCAGAACACAG
GTAAGTGCCGTGTGTGGTTCCCGCGGGCCTGGCCTCTTTACGGGTTATGGCCCTTGCGTGCCTTGAATTA
CTTCCACCTGGCTGCAGTACGTGATTCTTGATCCCGAGCTTCGGGTTGGAAGTGGGTGGGAGAGTTCGAG
GCCTTGCGCTTAAGGAGCCCCTTCGCCTCGTGCTTGAGTTGAGGCCTGGCCTGGGCGCTGGGGCCGCCGC
GTGCGAATCTGGTGGCACCTTCGCGCCTGTCTCGCTGCTTTCGATAAGTCTCTAGCCATTTAAAATTTTT
GATGACCTGCTGCGACGCTTTTTTTCTGGCAAGATAGTCTTGTAAATGCGGGCCAAGATCTGCACACTGG
TATTTCGGTTTTTGGGGCCGCGGGCGGCGACGGGGCCCGTGCGTCCCAGCGCACATGTTCGGCGAGGCGG
GGCCTGCGAGCGCGGCCACCGAGAATCGGACGGGGGTAGTCTCAAGCTGGCCGGCCTGCTCTGGTGCCTG
GCCTCGCGCCGCCGTGTATCGCCCCGCCCTGGGCGGCAAGGCTGGCCCGGTCGGCACCAGTTGCGTGAGC
GGAAAGATGGCCGCTTCCCGGCCCTGCTGCAGGGAGCTCAAAATGGAGGACGCGGCGCTCGGGAGAGCGG
GCGGGTGAGTCACCCACACAAAGGAAAAGGGCCTTTCCGTCCTCAGCCGTCGCTTCATGTGACTCCACGG
AGTACCGGGCGCCGTCCAGGCACCTCGATTAGTTCTCGAGCTTTTGGAGTACGTCGTCTTTAGGTTGGGG
GGAGGGGTTTTATGCGATGGAGTTTCCCCACACTGAGTGGGTGGAGACTGAAGTTAGGCCAGCTTGGCAC
TTGATGTAATTCTCCTTGGAATTTGCCCTTTTTGAGTTTGGATCTTGGTTCATTCTCAAGCCTCAGACAG
TGGTTCAAAGTTTTTTTCTTCCATTTCAGGTGTCGTGAGGCTAGCACCGCCACCATGCCTCACAGCTCCG
ACAGCAGTGACTCCAGCTTCAGCCGCTCTCCTCCCCCTGGCAAACAGGACTCATCTGATGATGTGAGAAG
AGTTCAGAGGAGGGAGAAAAATCGTATTGCCGCCCAGAAGAGCCGACAGAGGCAGACACAGAAGGCCGAC
ACCCTGCACCTGGAGAGCGAAGACCTGGAGAAACAGAACGCGGCTCTACGCAAGGAGATCAAGCAGCTCA
CAGAGGAACTGAAGTACTTCACGTCGGTGCTGAACAGCCACGAGCCCCTGTGCTCGGTGCTGGCCGCCAG
CACGCCCTCGCCCCCCGAGGTGGTGTACAGCGCCCACGCATTCCACCAACCTCATGTCAGCTCCCCGCGC
TTCCAGCCCTAGTAATGAACTAGTCCGTAACTTGAAAGTATTTCGATTTCTTGGCTTTATATATCTTGTG
GAAAGGACGAATTGGATATGCACCCGCCTTTGCTACGCGTTAAGTCGACAATCAACCTCTGGATTACAAA
ATTTGTGAAAGATTGACTGGTATTCTTAACTATGTTGCTCCTTTTACGCTATGTGGATACGCTGCTTTAA
TGCCTTTGTATCATGCTATTGCTTCCCGTATGGCTTTCATTTTCTCCTCCTTGTATAAATCCTGGTTGCT
GTCTCTTTATGAGGAGTTGTGGCCCGTTGTCAGGCAACGTGGCGTGGTGTGCACTGTGTTTGCTGACGCA
ACCCCCACTGGTTGGGGCATTGCCACCACCTGTCAGCTCCTTTCCGGGACTTTCGCTTTCCCCCTCCCTA
TTGCCACGGCGGAACTCATCGCCGCCTGCCTTGCCCGCTGCTGGACAGGGGCTCGGCTGTTGGGCACTGA
CAATTCCGTGGTGTTGTCGGGGAAATCATCGTCCTTTCCTTGGCTGCTCGCCTGTGTTGCCACCTGGATT
CTGCGCGGGACGTCCTTCTGCTACGTCCCTTCGGCCCTCAATCCAGCGGACCTTCCTTCCCGCGGCCTGC
TGCCGGCTCTGCGGCCTCTTCCGCGTCTTCGCCTTCGCCCTCAGACGAGTCGGATCTCCCTTTGGGCCGC
CTCCCCGCGTCGACTTTAAGACCAATGACTTACAAGGCAGCTGTAGATCTTAGCCACTTTTTAAAAGAAA
AGGGGGGACTGGAAGGGCTAATTCACTCCCAACGAAGACAAGATCTGCTTTTTGCTTGTACTGGGTCTCT
CTGGTTAGACCAGATCTGAGCCTGGGAGCTCTCTGGCTAACTAGGGAACCCACTGCTTAAGCCTCAATAA
AGCTTGCCTTGAGTGCTTCAAGTAGTGTGTGCCCGTCTGTTGTGTGACTCTGGTAACTAGAGATCCCTCA
GACCCTTTTAGTCAGTGTGGAAAATCTCTAGCAGTACGTATAGTAGTTCATGTCATCTTATTATTCAGTA
TTTATAACTTGCAAAGAAATGAATATCAGAGAGTGAGAGGAACTTGTTTATTGCAGCTTATAATGGTTAC
AAATAAAGCAATAGCATCACAAATTTCACAAATAAAGCATTTTTTTCACTGCATTCTAGTTGTGGTTTGT
CCAAACTCATCAATGTATCTTATCATGTCTGGCTCTAGCTATCCCGCCCCTAACTCCGCCCATCCCGCCC
CTAACTCCGCCCAGTTCCGCCCATTCTCCGCCCCATGGCTGACTAATTTTTTTTATTTATGCAGAGGCCG
AGGCCGCCTCGGCCTCTGAGCTATTCCAGAAGTAGTGAGGAGGCTTTTTTGGAGGCCTAGGGACGTACCC
AATTCGCCCTATAGTGAGTCGTATTACGCGCGCTCACTGGCCGTCGTTTTACAACGTCGTGACTGGGAAA
ACCCTGGCGTTACCCAACTTAATCGCCTTGCAGCACATCCCCCTTTCGCCAGCTGGCGTAATAGCGAAGA
GGCCCGCACCGATCGCCCTTCCCAACAGTTGCGCAGCCTGAATGGCGAATGGG
[124 nt withheld, positions 6074-6197]
C
[91 nt withheld, positions 6199-6289]
A
[49 nt withheld, positions 6291-6339]
CCTTTGACGTTGGAGTCCACGTTCTTT
[37 nt withheld, positions 6367-6403]
ACCCTATCTCGGTCTATTCTTTTGATTTATAAGGGATTTTGCCGATTTCGGCCTATTGGTTAAAAAATGA
GCTGATTTAACAAAAATTTAACGCGAATTTTAACAAAATATTAACGCTTACAATTTAGGTGGCACTTTTC
GGGGAAATGTGCGCGGAACCCCTATTTGTTTATTTTTCTAAATACATTCAAATATGTATCCGCTCATGAG
ACAATAACCCTGATAAATGCTTCAATAATATTGAAAAAGGAAGAGTATGAGTATTCAACATTTCCGTGTC
GCCCTTATTCCCTTTTTTGCGGCATTTTGCCTTCCTGTTTTTGCTCACCCAGAAACGCTGGTGAAAGTAA
AAGATGCTGAAGATCAGTTGGGTGCACGAGTGGGTTACATCGAACTGGATCTCAACAGCGGTAAGATCCT
TGAGAGTTTTCGCCCCGAAGAACGTTTTCCAATGATGAGCACTTTTAAAGTTCTGCTATGTGGCGCGGTA
TTATCCCGTATTGACGCCGGGCAAGAGCAACTCGGTCGCCGCATACACTATTCTCAGAATGACTTGGTTG
AGTACTCACCAGTCACAGAAAAGCATCTTACGGATGGCATGACAGTAAGAGAATTATGCAGTGCTGCCAT
AACCATGAGTGATAACACTGCGGCCAACTTACTTCTGACAACGATCGGAGGACCGAAGGAGCTAACCGCT
TTTTTGCACAACATGGGGGATCATGTAACTCGCCTTGATCGTTGGGAACCGGAGCTGAATGAAGCCATAC
CAAACGACGAGCGTGACACCACGATGCCTGTAGCAATGGCAACAACGTTGCGCAAACTATTAACTGGCGA
ACTACTTACTCTAGCTTCCCGGCAACAATTAATAGACTGGATGGAGGCGGATAAAGTTGCAGGACCACTT
CTGCGCTCGGCCCTTCCGGCTGGCTGGTTTATTGCTGATAAATCTGGAGCCGGTGAGCGTGGGTCTCGCG
GTATCATTGCAGCACTGGGGCCAGATGGTAAGCCCTCCCGTATCGTAGTTATCTACACGACGGGGAGTCA
GGCAACTATGGATGAACGAAATAGACAGATCGCTGAGATAGGTGCCTCACTGATTAAGCATTGGTAACTG
TCAGACCAAGTTTACTCATATATACTTTAGATTGATTTAAAACTTCATTTTTAATTTAAAAGGATCTAGG
TGAAGATCCTTTTTGATAATCTCATGACCAAAATCCCTTAACGTGAGTTTTCGTTCCACTGAGCGTCAGA
CCCCGTAGAAAAGATCAAAGGATCTTCTTGAGATCCTTTTTTTCTGCGCGTAATCTGCTGCTTGCAAACA
AAAAAACCACCGCTACCAGCGGTGGTTTGTTTGCCGGATCAAGAGCTACCAACTCTTTTTCCGAAGGTAA
CTGGCTTCAGCAGAGCGCAGATACCAAATACTGTTCTTCTAGTGTAGCCGTAGTTAGGCCACCACTTCAA
GAACTCTGTAGCACCGCCTACATACCTCGCTCTGCTAATCCTGTTACCAGTGGCTGCTGCCAGTGGCGAT
AAGTCGTGTCTTACCGGGTTGGACTCAAGACGATAGTTACCGGATAAGGCGCAGCGGTCGGGCTGAACGG
GGGGTTCGTGCACACAGCCCAGCTTGGAGCGAACGACCTACACCGAACTGAGATACCTACAGCGTGAGCT
ATGAGAAAGCGCCACGCTTCCCGAAGGGAGAAAGGCGGACAGGTATCCGGTAAGCGGCAGGGTCGGAACA
GGAGAGCGCACGAGGGAGCTTCCAGGGGGAAACGCCTGGTATCTTTATAGTCCTGTCGGGTTTCGCCACC
TCTGACTTGAGCGTCGATTTTTGTGATGCTCGTCAGGGGGGCGGAGCCTATGGAAAAACGCCAGCAACGC
GGCCTTTTTACGGTTCCTGGCCTTTTGCTGGCCTTTTGCTCACATGTTCTTTCCTGCGTTATCCCCTGAT
TCTGTGGATAACCGTATTACCGCCTTTGAGTGAGCTGATACCGCTCGCCGCAGCCGAACGACCGAGCGCA
GCGAGTCAGTGAGCGAGGAAGCGGAAGAGCGCCCAATACGCAAACCGCCTCTCCCCGCGCGTTGGCCGAT
TCATTAATGCAGCTGGCACGACAGGTTTCCCGACTGGAAAGCGGGCAGTGAGCGCAACGCAATTAATGTG
AGTTAGCTCACTCATTAGGCACCCCAGGCTTTACACTTTATGCTTCCGGCTCGTATGTTGTGTGGAATTG
TGAGCGGATAACAATTTCACACAGGAAACAGCTATGACCATGATTACGCCAAGCGCGCAATTAACCCTCA
CTAAAGGGAACAAAAGCTGGAGCTGCAAGC
Features (pLannotate 1.2.2; 31 found; start..end, strand, type, name):
      5..231     +  promoter       RSV promoter: Rous sarcoma virus enhancer/promoter
    232..412     +  LTR            5' LTR (truncated): truncated 5' long terminal repeat (LTR) from HIV-1
    459..584     +  misc_feature   HIV-1 Ψ: packaging signal of human immunodeficiency virus type 1
    568..931     +  CDS            HIV-1 gag (fragment): gag protein from human immunodeficiency virus 1; gag
   1077..1310    +  misc_feature   RRE: The Rev response element (RRE) of HIV-1 allows for Rev-dependent mRNA export from the nucleus to the cytoplasm.
   1687..1713    +  CDS            Rev (fragment): human immunodeficiency virus 1 (HIV-1) Rev protein; rev; enhances nuclear export of unspliced and incompletely spliced viral mRNAs
   1720..1743    +  promoter       SV40 promoter (fragment): SV40 early promoter
   1744..1815    +  promoter       SV40 promoter (fragment): SV40 enhancer and early promoter
   1839..1974    +  rep_origin     SV40 ori: SV40 origin of replication
   2020..2616    +  CDS            PuroR (fragment): puromycin N-acetyltransferase; pac from Streptomyces; confers resistance to puromycin
   2665..2782    +  misc_feature   cPPT/CTS: central polypurine tract and central termination sequence of HIV-1
   2847..2913    +  CDS            small t antigen (fragment): SV40 (simian virus 40) small t antigen
   2920..4098    +  promoter       EF-1α promoter: strong constitutive promoter for human elongation factor EF-1α
   4115..4489    +  CDS            BATF: BATF_HUMAN - Experimental evidence at protein level: Swiss-Prot protein existence level 1. AP-1 family transcription factor that controls the differentiation of lineage-specific cells in the immune system: specifically mediates the differentiation of T-helper 17 cells (Th17), follicular T-helper cells (TfH), CD8(+) dendritic cells and class- switch recombination (CSR) in B-cells. Acts via the formation of a heterodimer with JUNB that recognizes and binds DNA sequence 5'- TGA[CG]TCA-3'. The BATF-JUNB heterodimer also forms a complex with IRF4 (or IRF8) in immune cells, leading to recognition of
   4505..4558    +  promoter       U6 promoter (fragment): RNA polymerase III promoter for human U6 snRNA
   4600..5188    +  misc_feature   WPRE: woodchuck hepatitis virus posttranscriptional regulatory element
   5239..5258    +  misc_feature   cPPT/CTS (fragment): central polypurine tract and central termination sequence of HIV-1
   5260..5493    +  LTR            3' LTR (ΔU3): self-inactivating 3' long terminal repeat (LTR) from HIV-1
   5571..5692    +  polyA_signal   SV40 poly(A) signal: SV40 polyadenylation signal
   5732..5867    +  rep_origin     SV40 ori: SV40 origin of replication
   5888..5906    -  promoter       T7 promoter: promoter for bacteriophage T7 RNA polymerase
   5914..6069    +  CDS            lacZα (fragment): LacZα fragment of β-galactosidase; lacZ fragment
   6074..6502    +  rep_origin     f1 ori (sequence partly withheld): f1 bacteriophage origin of replication; arrow indicates direction of (+) strand synthesis
   6555..6659    +  promoter       AmpR promoter: bla
   6660..7520    +  CDS            AmpR: β-lactamase; bla; confers resistance to ampicillin, carbenicillin, and related antibiotics
   7691..8279    +  rep_origin     ori: high-copy-number ColE1/pMB1/pBR322/pUC origin of replication
   8462..8554    +  CDS            lacI (fragment): lac repressor; lacI; The lac repressor binds to the lac operator to inhibit transcription in E. coli. This inhibition can be relieved by adding lactose or isopropyl-β-D-thiogalactopyranoside (IPTG).
   8567..8588    +  protein_bind   CAP binding site: CAP binding activates transcription in the presence of cAMP. E. coli catabolite activator protein
   8603..8633    +  promoter       lac promoter: promoter for the E. coli lac operon
   8641..8657    +  protein_bind   lac operator: The lac repressor binds to the lac operator to inhibit transcription in E. coli. This inhibition can be relieved by adding lactose or isopropyl-β-D-thiogalactopyranoside (IPTG). lac repressor encoded by lacI
   8702..8720    +  promoter       T3 promoter: promoter for bacteriophage T3 RNA polymerase
