[The description below was written by a language model from this plasmid's Addgene catalogue record and pLannotate feature annotations shown in this document.]
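Description:
TFORF2779 is a lentiviral mammalian expression plasmid built on the pLX_TRC317 backbone and carrying the human BATF open reading frame, one member of a barcoded transcription factor ORF collection. In bacteria it is maintained through a high-copy ColE1/pUC-type origin and selected with ampicillin via the bla gene. An f1 origin and remnants of a lac/lacZα cloning region flanked by T7 and T3 promoters are also present in the backbone. The depositor notes a risk of plasmid recombination, as is common for LTR-containing vectors.

The viral portion has a third-generation, self-inactivating layout. An RSV promoter drives a truncated HIV-1 5' LTR, followed by the Ψ packaging signal with a gag fragment, the Rev response element, a cPPT/CTS, and a ΔU3 3' LTR with a downstream SV40 polyadenylation signal. These elements allow the genomic RNA to be packaged when helper functions are supplied in trans, and they leave the integrated provirus without LTR promoter activity. Two internal cassettes lie between the LTRs. An SV40 early promoter/origin region drives puromycin N-acetyltransferase for selecting transduced cells. The EF-1α promoter drives BATF, an AP-1 family factor that heterodimerises with JUNB and directs differentiation of several immune lineages. A WPRE downstream of the ORF enhances transcript expression.

According to the record, each construct in the collection carries a unique 24-bp barcode, though the barcode is not annotated in the feature table. The short region between the ORF and the WPRE, which includes a small U6-promoter-like fragment, is a plausible location, but the record does not confirm this. The barcodes identify which transcription factor is overexpressed in each cell in pooled screens, such as directed differentiation studies.
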