Addgene plasmid #142987: TFORF2779
Purpose: Lentiviral vector for overexpressing transcription factor ORFs with unique 24-bp barcodes. Barcodes facilitate identification of transcription factors in pooled screens.
Depositing lab: Feng Zhang. Depositing organization: Broad Institute. Publication: A transcription factor atlas of directed differentiation. Joung J, Ma S, Tay T, Geiger-Schuller KR, Kirchgatterer PC, Verdine VK, Guo B, Arias-Garcia MA, Allen WE, Singh A, Kuksenko O, Abudayyeh OO, Gootenberg JS, Fu Z, Macrae RK, Buenrostro JD, Regev A, Zhang F. Cell. 2023 Jan 5;186(1):209-229.e26. doi: 10.1016/j.cell.2022.11.026. PubMed 36608654.
Backbone
  Vector backbone: pLX_TRC317
  Backbone manufacturer: Broad Institute Genetic Perturbation Platform
  Backbone size w/o insert (bp): 8264
  Vector type: Mammalian Expression, Lentiviral
  Selectable markers: Puromycin
Growth in bacteria
  Bacterial resistance: Ampicillin, 100 μg/mL
  Growth temperature: 37°C
  Growth strain: NEB Stable
  Copy number: High Copy
Gene/Insert
  Gene/Insert name: BATF
  Species: H. sapiens (human)
  Insert size (bp): 479
  Entrez Gene: BATF (a.k.a. B-ATF, BATF1, SFA-2, SFA2)
  Promoter: EF1a
  Cloning method: Unknown
  Sequencing primers: 5′ GGGTGGAGACTGAAGTTAGGCCAG; 3′ CACATAGCGTAAAAGGAGCAACATAG
Terms and licenses: Academic/Nonprofit Terms; Industry Terms: Not Available to Industry
Depositor comments: NM_006399,ENST00000286639 . The transcription factor ORF portion of this plasmid was synthesized by Genewiz. Please test multiple small colonies in case of plasmid recombination. To make this collection available in a timely manner, a portion of this collection was not fully sequenced by Addgene. If an Addgene verified full plasmid sequence is not available, please contact us prior to placing an order to request the full sequence.
How to cite: TFORF2779 was a gift from Feng Zhang (Addgene plasmid # 142987 ; http://n2t.net/addgene:142987 ; RRID:Addgene_142987)
