>Addgene plasmid #142987 | TFORF2779 | depositor partial sequence | sequence record 281099 | Insert
ACCGCCACCATGCCTCACAGCTCCGACAGCAGTGACTCCAGCTTCAGCCGCTCTCCTCCCCCTGGCAAAC
AGGACTCATCTGATGATGTGAGAAGAGTTCAGAGGAGGGAGAAAAATCGTATTGCCGCCCAGAAGAGCCG
ACAGAGGCAGACACAGAAGGCCGACACCCTGCACCTGGAGAGCGAAGACCTGGAGAAACAGAACGCGGCT
CTACGCAAGGAGATCAAGCAGCTCACAGAGGAACTGAAGTACTTCACGTCGGTGCTGAACAGCCACGAGC
CCCTGTGCTCGGTGCTGGCCGCCAGCACGCCCTCGCCCCCCGAGGTGGTGTACAGCGCCCACGCATTCCA
CCAACCTCATGTCAGCTCCCCGCGCTTCCAGCCCTAGTAATGAACTAGTCCGTAACTTGAAAGTATTTCG
ATTTCTTGGCTTTATATATCTTGTGGAAAGGACGAATTGGATATGCACCCGCCTTTGCT
