>Addgene plasmid #142987 | TFORF2779 | depositor partial sequence | sequence record 281100 | Barcode
ATTGGATATGCACCCGCCTTTGCT
